Addgene plasmid #200992: pTn7-SCOUT12
Purpose: (Empty Backbone) pLv1-pUC18R6KT-miniTn7-Km, KmR, ApR
Depositing lab: Philip Poole. Depositing organization: University of Oxford. Publication: Stable, fluorescent markers for tracking synthetic communities and assembly dynamics. Jorrin B, Haskett TL, Knights HE, Martyn A, Underwood TJ, Dolliver J, Ledermann R, Poole PS. Microbiome. 2024 May 7;12(1):81. doi: 10.1186/s40168-024-01792-2. PubMed 38715147.
Backbone
  Vector backbone: pTn7-SCOUT10
  Backbone manufacturer: Philip Poole lab
  Backbone size (bp): 5262
  Modifications to backbone: Clone by Golden Gate a kanamycin resistant cassette in the Esp3I site between FRT sequences within the mini-Tn7 transposon
  Vector type: Bacterial Expression
Growth in bacteria
  Bacterial resistance: Ampicillin and Kanamycin, 100 & 50 μg/mL
  Growth temperature: 37°C
  Growth strain: EC100D pir-116
  Copy number: High Copy
Gene/Insert
  Cloning method: Restriction Enzyme
Terms and licenses: Academic/Nonprofit Terms; Industry Terms: Not Available to Industry
Depositor comments: Ec100D pir-116 genotype: F- mcrA Δ(mrr-hsdRMS-mcrBC) ϕ80dlacZΔM15 ΔlacX74 recA1 endA1 araD139 Δ(ara, leu)7697 galU galK λ- rpsL nupG pir-116(DHRF) Maintains plasmids at ~250 copies per cell. This strain is naturally resistant to streptomycin
How to cite: pTn7-SCOUT12 was a gift from Philip Poole (Addgene plasmid # 200992 ; http://n2t.net/addgene:200992 ; RRID:Addgene_200992)
