[The description below was written by a language model from this plasmid's Addgene catalogue record and pLannotate feature annotations shown in this document.]
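Description:
pTn7-SCOUT12 is an empty-backbone mini-Tn7 delivery vector for bacteria, derived from pTn7-SCOUT10 and built on a pUC18R6KT-miniTn7 framework. It replicates from the R6K γ origin, which depends on the pi initiator protein. It is therefore maintained at high copy in a pir-116 E. coli host and should behave as a non-replicating suicide plasmid in recipients that lack pir. Only a fragment of the pUC-type ColE1 origin is annotated. An incP oriT allows conjugative transfer from a suitable donor. Selection in E. coli uses ampicillin, from the backbone β-lactamase gene located outside the transposon, and kanamycin.

The transposable segment lies between the Tn7R and Tn7L ends. Inside it is an aphA1 (nptI) kanamycin resistance cassette that was inserted by Golden Gate cloning at an Esp3I site. The cassette is flanked by FRT sites, so FLP recombinase can remove the marker after integration. Next to it is a lac promoter/operator–MCS–lacZα region, which appears to be the position where cargo is inserted, probably with blue/white screening, although the record does not spell out the cloning scheme beyond a "pLv1" designation. Lambda t0 and rrnB T1 terminators insulate the cassette from read-through transcription. The short lacI, CmR, bom and lacZα fragments look like remnants of earlier cloning steps.

No Tn7 transposase genes are annotated, so transposition functions would have to be supplied in trans. According to the associated publication, the SCOUT series is intended for placing stable, chromosomally integrated fluorescent markers into bacteria, so that members of synthetic communities and their assembly dynamics can be tracked. This version offers a kanamycin-selectable, marker-excisable backbone for that purpose.
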