Features (pLannotate 1.2.2; 25 found; start..end, strand, type, name):
      1..109     +  oriT           oriT: incP origin of transfer
    141..516     +  rep_origin     R6K γ ori: γ replication origin from E. coli plasmid R6K; requires the R6K initiator protein pi for replication
    522..754     -  rep_origin     ori (fragment): high-copy-number ColE1/pMB1/pBR322/pUC origin of replication
    925..1785    -  CDS            AmpR: β-lactamase; bla; confers resistance to ampicillin, carbenicillin, and related antibiotics
   1786..1890    -  promoter       AmpR promoter: bla
   2076..2175    +  misc_feature   bom (fragment): basis of mobility region from pBR322
   2181..2249    -  CDS            lacZα (fragment): LacZα fragment of β-galactosidase; lacZ fragment
   2321..2519    -  mobile_element Tn7R (fragment): mini-Tn7 element (right end of the Tn7 transposon) Tn7
   2523..2547    -  misc_feature   MCS (fragment): pBluescript multiple cloning site
   2568..2662    +  terminator     lambda t0 terminator: transcription terminator from phage lambda
   2672..2701    +  CDS            CmR (fragment): chloramphenicol acetyltransferase confers resistance to chloramphenicol
   2765..2851    +  terminator     rrnB T1 terminator: Escherichia coli rrnB; transcription terminator T1 from the E. coli rrnB gene
   2911..2944    +  protein_bind   FRT (minimal): supports FLP-mediated excision but not integration (Turan and Bode, 2011) FLP recombinase from the Saccharomyces cerevisiae 2μ plasmid
   3002..3814    -  CDS            aphA1: KKA1_ECOLX - Also known as nptI. Protein inferred from homology: Swiss-Prot protein existence level 3. Resistance to kanamycin and structurally-related aminoglycosides, including amikacin. From Escherichia coli.
   3955..4002    +  protein_bind   FRT: FLP-mediated recombination occurs in the 8-bp core sequence TCTAGAAA (Turan and Bode, 2011). FLP recombinase from the Saccharomyces cerevisiae 2μ plasmid
   4066..4108    +  CDS            lacI (fragment): lac repressor; lacI; The lac repressor binds to the lac operator to inhibit transcription in E. coli. This inhibition can be relieved by adding lactose or isopropyl-β-D-thiogalactopyranoside (IPTG).
   4121..4142    +  protein_bind   CAP binding site: CAP binding activates transcription in the presence of cAMP. E. coli catabolite activator protein
   4157..4187    +  promoter       lac promoter: promoter for the E. coli lac operon
   4195..4211    +  protein_bind   lac operator: The lac repressor binds to the lac operator to inhibit transcription in E. coli. This inhibition can be relieved by adding lactose or isopropyl-β-D-thiogalactopyranoside (IPTG). lac repressor encoded by lacI
   4248..4304    -  misc_feature   MCS: pUC18/19 multiple cloning site
   4301..4458    +  CDS            lacZα (fragment): LacZα fragment of β-galactosidase; lacZ fragment
   4464..4563    -  misc_feature   bom (fragment): basis of mobility region from pBR322
   4659..4753    +  terminator     lambda t0 terminator: transcription terminator from phage lambda
   4794..4959    -  mobile_element Tn7L: mini-Tn7 element (left end of the Tn7 transposon) Tn7
   4992..5046    -  CDS            lacI (fragment): lac repressor; lacI; The lac repressor binds to the lac operator to inhibit transcription in E. coli. This inhibition can be relieved by adding lactose or isopropyl-β-D-thiogalactopyranoside (IPTG).
>Addgene plasmid #200992 | pTn7-SCOUT12 | addgene full sequence | sequence record 396382 | Addgene NGS Result
GGGCAGGATAGGTGAAGTAGGCCCACCCGCGAGCGGGTGTTCCTTCTTCACTGTCCCTTATTCGCACCTG
GCGGTGCTCAACGGGAATCCTGCTCTGCGAGGCTGGCCGATAAGCTCTGATAACGCAGGAAAGAACATGG
GCAGTTCAACCTGTTGATAGTACGTACTAAGCTCTCATGTTTCACGTACTAAGCTCTCAAGTTTAACGTA
CTAAGCTCTCATGTTTAACGAACTAAACCCTCATGGCTAACGTACTAAGCTCTCATGGCTAACGTACTAA
GCTCTCATGTTTCACGTACTAAGCTCTCATGTTTGAACAATAAAATTAATATAAATCAGCAACTTAAATA
GCCTCTAAGGTTTTAAGTTTTATAAGAAAAAAAAGAATATATAAGGCTTTTAAAGCTTTTAAGGTTTAAC
GGTTGTGGACAACAAGCCAGGGATGTAACGCACTGAGAAGCCCTTAGAGCCTCTCAAAGCAATTTTGAGT
GACACAGGAACACTTAACGGCTGACAACCGGCTGGTAACAGGATTAGCAGAGCGAGGTATGTAGGCGGTG
CTACAGAGTTCTTGAAGTGGTGGCCTAACTACGGCTACACTAGAAGAACAGTATTTGGTATCTGCGCTCT
GCTGAAGCCAGTTACCTTCGGAAAAAGAGTTGGTAGCTCTTGATCCGGCAAACAAACCACCGCTGGTAGC
GGTGGTTTTTTTGTTTGCAAGCAGCAGATTACGCGCAGAAAAAAAGGATCTCAAGAAGATCCTTTGATCT
TTTCTACGGGGTCTGACGCTCAGTGGAACGAAAACTCACGTTAAGGGATTTTGGTCATGAGATTATCAAA
AAGGATCTTCACCTAGATCCTTTTAAATTAAAAATGAAGTTTTAAATCAATCTAAAGTATATATGAGTAA
ACTTGGTCTGACAGTTACCAATGCTTAATCAGTGAGGCACCTATCTCAGCGATCTGTCTATTTCGTTCAT
CCATAGTTGCCTGACTCCCCGTCGTGTAGATAACTACGATACGGGAGGGCTTACCATCTGGCCCCAGTGC
TGCAATGATACCGCGGGACCCACGCTCACCGGCTCCAGATTTATCAGCAATAAACCAGCCAGCCGGAAGG
GCCGAGCGCAGAAGTGGTCCTGCAACTTTATCCGCCTCCATCCAGTCTATTAATTGTTGCCGGGAAGCTA
GAGTAAGTAGTTCGCCAGTTAATAGTTTGCGCAACGTTGTTGCCATTGCTACAGGCATCGTGGTGTCACG
CTCGTCGTTTGGTATGGCTTCATTCAGCTCCGGTTCCCAACGATCAAGGCGAGTTACATGATCCCCCATG
TTGTGCAAAAAAGCGGTTAGCTCCTTCGGTCCTCCGATCGTTGTCAGAAGTAAGTTGGCCGCAGTGTTAT
CACTCATGGTTATGGCAGCACTGCATAATTCTCTTACTGTCATGCCATCCGTAAGATGCTTTTCTGTGAC
TGGTGAGTACTCAACCAAGTCATTCTGAGAATAGTGTATGCGGCGACCGAGTTGCTCTTGCCCGGCGTCA
ATACGGGATAATACCGCGCCACATAGCAGAACTTTAAAAGTGCTCATCATTGGAAAACGTTCTTCGGGGC
GAAAACTCTCAAGGATCTTACCGCTGTTGAGATCCAGTTCGATGTAACCCACTCGTGCACCCAACTGATC
TTCAGCATCTTTTACTTTCACCAGCGTTTCTGGGTGAGCAAAAACAGGAAGGCAAAATGCCGCAAAAAAG
GGAATAAGGGCGACACGGAAATGTTGAATACTCATACTCTTCCTTTTTCAATATTATTGAAGCATTTATC
AGGGTTATTGTCTCATGAGCGGATACATATTTGAATGTATTTAGAAAAATAAACAAATAGGGGTTCCGCG
TACATTTCCCCGAAAAGTGCCACCTGACGTCTAAGAAACCATTATTATCATGACATTAACCTATAAAAAT
AGGCGTATCACGAGGCCCTTTCGTCTAAGCAGACGGTCACAGCTTGTCTGTAAGCGGATGCCGGGAGCAG
ACAAGCCCGTCAGGGCGCGTCAGCGGGTGTTGGCGGGTGTCGGGGCTGGCTTAACTATGCGGCATCAGAG
CAGATTGTACTGAGAGTGCACCATATGCGGTGTGAAATACCGCACAGATGCGTAAGGAGAAAATACCGCA
TCAGGCGCCATTCGCCATTCAGGCTGCGCAACTGTTGGGAAGGGCGATCGGTGCGGGCCTCTTCGCTATT
ACGCCAGCTAGAGGACCAGCCGCGTAACCTGGCAAAATCGGTTACGGTTGAGTAATAAATGGATGCCCTG
CGTAAGCAGGTGTGGGCGGACAATAAAGTCTTAAACTGAACAAAATAGATCTAAACTATGACAATAAAGT
CTTAAACTAGACAGAATAGTTGTAAACTGAAATCAGTCCAGTTATGCTGTGAAAAAGCATACTGGACTTT
TGTTATGGCTAAAGCAAACTCTTCATTTTCTGAAGTGCAAATTGCCCGTCGTATTAAAGAGGGGCGTGGG
GTTCGAGGTCGACGGTATCGATAAGCTAGCTTAATTAGCTGAGCTTGGACTCCTGTTGATAGATCCAGTA
ATGACCTCAGAACTCCATCTGGATTTGTTCAGAACGCTCGGTTGCCGCCGGGCGTTTTTTATTGGTGAGA
ATCCAAGCTAGACTGCGATGAGTGGCAGGGCGGGGCGTAATTTTTTTAAGGCAGTTATTGGTGCCCTTAA
ACGCCTGGGGTAATGACTCTCTAGCTTGAGGCATCAAATAAAACGAAAGGCTCAGTCGAAAGACTGGGCC
TTTCGTTTTATCTGTTGTTTGTCGGTGAACGCTCTCCTGAGTAGGACAAATCCGCCGCTAGGAGCTTGCG
GCCCGGACGATCGAATTGGGGATCTTGAAGTACCTATTCCGAAGTTCCTATTCTCTAGAAAGTATAGGAA
CTTCAGAGCGCTTTTGAAGCTGATGTGCTTAAAAACTTACTCTTAGTTCAATTAATTATTAGAAAAATTC
ATCCAGCATCAGATGAAATTGCAGTTTGTTCATATCCGGATTATCAATGCCATATTTCTGAAACAGACGT
TTTTGCAGGCTCGGGCTAAATTCGCCCAGGCAGTTCCACAGAATGGCCAGATCCTGATAACGATCCGCAA
TGCCCACACGGCCCACATCAATGCAGCCAATCAGTTTGCCTTCATCGAAAATCAGGTTATCCAGGCTAAA
ATCGCCGTGGGTCACCACGCTATCCGGGCTAAACGGCAGCAGTTTATGCATTTCTTTCCACACCTGTTCC
ACCGGCCAGCCGTTACGTTCATCATCAAAATCGCTCGCATCCACCAGGCCGTTGTTCATACGGCTCTGCG
CCTGGGCCAGACGAAACACACGATCGCTGTTAAACGGGCAGTTGCACACCGGAATGCTATGCAGACGACG
CAGAAACACGGCCAGCGCATCCACAATGTTTTCGCCGCTATCCGGATATTCTTCCAGCACCTGAAACGCG
GTTTTGCCCGGAATCGCGGTGGTCAGCAGCCACGCATCATCCGGGGTGCGAATAAAATGTTTAATGGTCG
GCAGCGGCATAAATTCGGTCAGCCAGTTCAGACGCACCATTTCATCGGTCACATCGTTCGCCACGCTGCC
TTTGCCATGTTTCAGAAACAGTTCCGGCGCATCCGGTTTGCCATACAGACGATAAATGGTCGCGCCGCTC
TGACCCACGTTATCACGCGCCCATTTATAGCCATACAGATCCGCATCCATGTTGCTGTTCAGACGCGGAC
GGCTACAGCTCGTTTCACGCTGAATATGGCTCATAACACCCCTTGTATTACTGTTTATGTAAGCAGACAG
TTTTATTGTTCATGATGATATATTTTTATCTTGTGCAATGTAACATCAGAGATTTTGAGACACAATTGCT
CCATTGCTGTTGACAAAGGGAATCAGGGGATCTTGAAGTTCCTATTCCGAAGTTCCTATTCTCTAGAAAG
TATAGGAACTTCAGAGCGCTTTTGAAGCTAATTCGAGATCATGCATAATGCCGAATTCGGATCCGGAGTG
AGACCGCAGCTGGCACGACAGGTTTGCCGACTGGAAAGCGGGCAGTGAGCGCAACGCAATTAATGTGAGT
TAGCTCACTCATTAGGCACCCCAGGCTTTACACTTTATGCTTCCGGCTCGTATGTTGTGTGGAATTGTGA
GCGGATAACAATTTCACACAGGAAACAGCTATGACCATGATTACGCCAAGCTTGCATGCCTGCAGGTCGA
CTCTAGAGGATCCCCGGGTACCGAGCTCGAATTCACTGGCCGTCGTTTTACAACGTCGTGACTGGGAAAA
CCCTGGCGTTACCCAACTTAATCGCCTTGCAGCACATCCCCCTTTCGCCAGCTGGCGTAATAGCGAAGAG
GCCCGCACCGATCGCCCTTCCCAACAGTTGCGCAGCCTGAATGGCGAATGGCGCCTGATGCGGTATTTTC
TCCTTACGCATCTGTGCGGTATTTCACACCGCATATGGTGCACTCTCAGTACAATCTGCTCTGATGCCGC
ATAGTTAAGCCAGCCCCGACACCCGCCAACACCCGCTGACGCGCCCTGACGGGCTTGTCTGCTCCCGGCA
TCCGCTTACAGACAAGCTGTGACGGTCTCACGCTCTTGGACTCCTGTTGATAGATCCAGTAATGACCTCA
GAACTCCATCTGGATTTGTTCAGAACGCTCGGTTGCCGCCGGGCGTTTTTTATTGGTGAGAATCCAGGCA
ATCAATCGTGCTTTCGCGAAGGCCTTGCAGGCCAACCAGATAAGTGAAATCTAGTTCCAAACTATTTTGT
CATTTTTAATTTTCGTATTAGCTTACGACGCTACACCCAGTTCCCATCTATTTTGTCACTCTTCCCTAAA
TAATCCTTAAAAACTCCATTTCCACCCCTCCCAGTTCCCAACTATTTTGTCCGCCCACAGCGGGGCATTT
TTCTTCCTGTTATGTTTGGGCGCTGCATTAATGAATCGGCCAACGCGCGGGGAGAGGCGGTTTGCGTATT
GGGCGCTCTTCCGCTTCCTCGCTCACTGACCCGCTGCGCTCGGTCGTTCGGCTGCGGCGAGCGGTATCAG
GGGATTCCTTAAGGTATACTTTCCGCTGCATAACCCTGCTTCGGGGTCATTATAGCGATTTTTTCGGTAT
ATCCATCCTTTTTCGCACGATATACAGGATTTTGCCAAAGGGTTCGTGTAGACTTTCCTTGGTGTATCCA
ACGGCGTCAGCC
